>Addgene plasmid #11060 | pcDNA3 Rtf1 | depositor partial sequence | sequence record 6878 | Author sequence
ATGAAGAAACAGGCCAACAAAACTGCCTCCTCAGGCAGTTCAGACAAAGACAGTTCAGCTGAGAGCTCAG
CCCCTGAGGAAGGTGAAGTGTCAGACTCTGACAGCAACAGCTCCTCTTCCAGTTCAGATTCAGACTCTTC
CTCAGAAGATGAAGAGTTCCATGATGGCTATGGAGAAGACCTCATGGGAGATGAGGAAGACAGGGCCCGT
CTGGAACAGATGACAGAGAAAGAGAGAGAGCAAGAACTGTTCAATCGCATAGAGAAGAGGGAGGTGTTGA
AAAGAAGATTTGAAATCAAGAAAAAACTAAAAACAGCCAAAAAGAAAGAAAAGAAAGAAAAGAAGAAAAA
GCAAGAAGAGGAGCAAGAAAAGAAAAAACTGACACAGATTCAAGAATCTCAGGTAACATCCCACAACAAG
GAACGGCGTTCCAAGCGGGATGAGAAACTAGACAAGAAATCTCAAGCCATGGAGGAGCTAAAAGCAGAGC
GAGAAAAACGAAAGAACAGAACAGCTGAGCTCCTTGCCAAAAAACAGCCATTAAAAACCAGTGAGGTCTA
CTCTGATGATGAAGAGGAGGAAGAGGATGACAAATCCAGTGAAAAGTCAGACCGCTCATCACGAACATCA
TCGTCTGATGAAGAAGAGGAGAAAGAAGAGATCCCT
[405 nt withheld, positions 667-1071]
CTTAATTATAAATTCAATGATCAGGACATTGAAGAGATTGTAAAAGAGAAAGAAAGGTTCAGAAAAGCTC
CACCCAACTACGCTATGAAGAAGACTCAGCTACTGAAGGAAAAGGCCATGGCTGAGGACCTGGGGGATCA
GGACAAGGCCAAACAAATCCAAGATCAACTGAATGAGCTGGAGGAACGGGCAGAGGCCCTGGACCGCCAG
CGGACCAAGAACATATCCGCTATCAGTTACATCAACCAGCGGAACCGGGAGTGGAACATTGTAGAGTCTG
AGAAGGCCCTTGTGGCTGAAAGTCACAACATGAAAAACCAACAGATGGATCCCTTTACTCGGCGGCAGTG
CAAGCCTACCATCGTTTCTAATTCCAGAGACCCAGCTGTTCAAGCTGCCATCTTGGCCCAGCTGAATGCA
AAATACGGTTCTGGAGTGTTACCAGATGCTCCAAAGGAAATGAGCAAGGGTCAAGGCAAAGATAAAGATT
TGAATTCTAAGTCAGCCAGTGACCTCTCAGAAGATCTGTTCAAAGTACACGATTTTGATGTGAAGATTGA
CTTACAAGTTCCCAGCTCAGAGTCAAAGGCTTTAGCCATCACCTCCAAGGCTCCGCCAGCCAAGGATGGG
GCTCCAAGGAGATCTCTGAACTTGGAAGACTACAAAAAACGACGAGGGCTTATTTGA
