>Addgene plasmid #11060 | pcDNA3 Rtf1 | addgene partial sequence | sequence record 18016 | CMV-F 5'-CGCAAATGGGCGGTAGGCGTG-3'
GCAGAGCTCTCTGGCTACTAGAGAACCACTGCTTACTGGCTTATCGAAATTAATACGACTCACTATAGGG
AGACCCAAGCTTATGAAGAAACAGGCCAACAAAACTGCCTCCTCAGGCAGTTCAGACAAAGACAGTTCAG
CTGAGAGCTCAGCCCCTGAGGAAGGTGAAGTGTCAGACTCTGACAGCAACAGCTCCTCTTCCAGTTCAGA
TTCAGACTCTTCCTCAGAAGATGAAGAGTTCCATGATGGCTATGGAGAAGACCTCATGGGAGATGAGGAA
GACAGGGCCCGTCTGGAACAGATGACAGAGAAAGAGAGAGAGCAAGAACTGTTCAATCGCATAGAGAAGA
GGGAGGTGTTGAAAAGAAGATTTGAAATCAAGAAAAAACTAAAAACAGCCAAAAAGAAAGAAAAGAAAGA
AAAGAAGAAAAAGCAAGAAGAGGAGCAAGAAAAGAAAAAACTGACGCAGATTCAAGAATCTCAGGTAACA
TCCCACAACAAGGAACGGCGTTCCAAGCGGGATGAGAAACTAGACAAGAAATCTCAAGCCATGGAGGAGC
TAAAAGCAGAGCGAGAAAAACGAAAGAACAGAACAGCTGAGCTCCTTGCCAAAAAACAGCCATTAAAAAC
CAGTGAGGTCTACTCTGATGATGAAGAGGAGGAAGAGGATGACAAATCCAGTGAAAAGTCAGACCGCTCA
TCACGAACATCATCGTCTGATGAAGA
