[The description below was written by a language model from this plasmid's Addgene catalogue record.]
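Description:
pcDNA3 Rtf1 is a mammalian expression plasmid built on the Invitrogen pcDNA3 backbone (about 5.4 kb without insert) and carrying a human RTF1 cDNA (also known as GTL7 or KIAA0252). The roughly 1.76 kb insert was PCR-amplified and cloned by restriction digestion between the HindIII site at the 5′ end and the XhoI site at the 3′ end of the polylinker, and both sites remain intact, so the insert can be excised or transferred. The plasmid is maintained in E. coli as a high-copy construct under ampicillin selection, and it carries a neomycin resistance marker that allows G418 selection of stably transfected mammalian cells.

The record does not list the promoter or other regulatory features. In the standard pcDNA3 design, inserts in the polylinker are driven by the CMV immediate-early promoter and followed by a polyadenylation signal. The flanking T7 and SP6 promoters, given here as the sequencing primer sites, can also support in vitro transcription. No epitope tag or reporter fusion is recorded, so the construct appears to express untagged Rtf1, although the record does not state this.

RTF1 is a component of the Paf1 transcription-associated complex, and the plasmid comes from a study showing that the tumor suppressor parafibromin is part of a human Paf1 complex. It is suited to transient or stable expression of human Rtf1 in cultured mammalian cells, for example to examine protein interactions and complex composition. No feature table accompanies the entry, although the depositor supplied the insert sequence.
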