Addgene plasmid #11060: pcDNA3 Rtf1
Depositing lab: Matthew Meyerson. Publication: The parafibromin tumor suppressor protein is part of a human Paf1 complex. Rozenblatt-Rosen O, Hughes CM, Nannepaga SJ, Shanmugam KS, Copeland TD, Guszczynski T, Resau JH, Meyerson M. Mol Cell Biol. 2005 Jan . 25(2):612-20. 10.1128/MCB.25.2.612-620.2005 PubMed 15632063.
Backbone
  Vector backbone: pcDNA3
  Backbone manufacturer: Invitrogen
  Backbone size w/o insert (bp): 5400
  Vector type: Mammalian Expression
  Selectable markers: Neomycin (select with G418)
Growth in bacteria
  Bacterial resistance: Ampicillin, 100 μg/mL
  Growth temperature: 37°C
  Growth strain: DH5alpha
  Copy number: High Copy
Gene/Insert
  Gene/Insert name: Rtf1
  Species: H. sapiens (human)
  Insert size (bp): 1758
  Entrez Gene: RTF1 (a.k.a. GTL7, KIAA0252)
  Cloning method: Restriction Enzyme; 5′ cloning site HindIII (not destroyed); 3′ cloning site XhoI (not destroyed)
  Sequencing primers: 5′ T7; 3′ SP6
Terms and licenses: Academic/Nonprofit Terms; Industry Terms: Not Available to Industry
Depositor comments: Author has deposited insert sequence. Click on "sequence" to view. Cloned using the following primers 5' CCCAAGCTTATGAAGAAACAGGCCAACA 3' and 5' CCGCTCGAGAATAAGCCCTCGTCGTTT 3'
How to cite: pcDNA3 Rtf1 was a gift from Matthew Meyerson (Addgene plasmid # 11060 ; http://n2t.net/addgene:11060 ; RRID:Addgene_11060)
